>Addgene plasmid #68448 | TOPO rtTA3-2A-Cre | depositor full sequence | sequence record 128089 | Full plasmid sequence
AGCGCCCAATACGCAAACCGCCTCTCCCCGCGCGTTGGCCGATTCATTAATGCAGCTGGCACGACAGGTT
TCCCGACTGGAAAGCGGGCAGTGAGCGCAACGCAATTAATGTGAGTTAGCTCACTCATTAGGCACCCCAG
GCTTTACACTTTATGCTTCCGGCTCGTATGTTGTGTGGAATTGTGAGCGGATAACAATTTCACACAGGAA
ACAGCTATGACCATGATTACGCCAAGCTATTTAGGTGACACTATAGAATACTCAAGCTATGCATCAAGCT
TGGTACCGAGCTCGGATCCTAACTCGAACGCTAGCTGTGCGATCGTTTACCATGAGTAGACTGGACAAGT
CCAAGGTCATTAACGGAGCCCTGGAACTCCTGAACGGGGTGGGCATCGAGGGACTGACAACAAGAAAGCT
CGCCCAGAAGCTTGGAGTGGAGCAGCCTACACTCTACTGGCACGTCAAAAACAAGAGAGCCCTTCTGGAT
GCACTCCCTATCGAAATGCTGGACAGACACCACACCCATTTTTGTCCTCTTGAAGGGGAGTCATGGCAGG
ACTTCCTTCGCAACAACGCCAAATCATATCGCTGTGCACTTCTGAGTCATAGAGATGGCGCCAAAGTGCA
TCTGGGCACGCGCCCCACCGAGAAACAGTATGAAACACTGGAGAACCAGCTGGCCTTTCTCTGTCAACAA
GGATTCAGTCTTGAGAATGCTCTGTATGCCCTGTCCGCCGTGGGGCATTTCACACTGGGATGCGTCCTGG
AAGAGCAAGAACATCAGGTTGCCAAAGAGGAAAGGGAGACCCCCACTACAGATTCCATGCCCCCACTTTT
GCGGCAGGCAATCGAACTGTTCGATAGACAGGGTGCTGAGCCCGCCTTCCTGTTCGGATTGGAACTTATA
ATATGTGGTCTGGAAAAACAGCTCAAGTGTGAAAGTGGTGGTCCAACCGATGCTTTGGACGATTTTGACC
TGGACATGCTGCCGGCCGACGCCCTCGATGATTTCGACCTTGACATGCTGCCTGCAGATGCATTGGATGA
CTTTGACCTGGACATGCTGCCTGGTGGCTCCGGAGCCAGAGAGGGACGAGGTTCTTTGCTGACTTGCGGC
GATGTGGAAGAAAACCCGGGGCCAGGCATGCCCAAGAAGAAGCGCAAAGTGTCTAACCTCCTGACAGTGC
ACCAAAACCTCCCGGCACTGCCAGTGGATGCTACTTCTGACGAAGTGCGCAAAAATCTTATGGACATGTT
CCGCGACCGGCAAGCTTTTAGCGAACATACTTGGAAGATGCTGTTGAGTGTCTGCCGCTCTTGGGCCGCT
TGGTGCAAACTCAACAACCGGAAGTGGTTTCCCGCTGAGCCTGAGGATGTTCGGGACTATCTCCTGTACC
TTCAAGCAAGAGGCCTCGCAGTGAAGACTATCCAACAGCACCTGGGCCAGCTGAACATGCTGCATCGGAG
AAGCGGATTGCCCCGACCCTCCGATAGCAATGCAGTTAGTTTGGTAATGAGGAGAATCAGGAAAGAAAAT
GTGGATGCTGGAGAGAGGGCCAAACAGGCTTTGGCATTCGAAAGAACCGATTTCGACCAGGTCCGTAGCC
TGATGGAGAACTCAGATAGGTGCCAAGATATAAGAAACCTGGCCTTTCTTGGCATCGCTTATAACACACT
GCTGCGCATTGCCGAGATCGCCCGCATCCGGGTGAAGGACATCAGCAGAACTGATGGCGGCAGGATGCTC
ATCCATATCGGCCGGACTAAAACACTGGTCTCCACCGCCGGGGTCGAGAAGGCTCTGAGCCTCGGCGTTA
CCAAGCTCGTGGAAAGATGGATCAGCGTGTCTGGTGTGGCCGACGACCCAAACAACTACCTGTTTTGCCG
AGTGAGAAAAAATGGCGTGGCAGCCCCTTCTGCAACTTCTCAACTGAGTACTCGCGCACTCGAAGGGATC
TTTGAGGCTACTCACCGGCTGATCTACGGTGCTAAGGACGATAGCGGACAGCGGTATCTGGCCTGGTCCG
GACACAGCGCACGAGTCGGCGCTGCCCGGGACATGGCTAGGGCTGGGGTGTCCATTCCCGAGATTATGCA
AGCTGGGGGCTGGACTAACGTTAATATCGTGATGAACTACATCAGAAATCTTGACTCCGAAACAGGCGCT
ATGGTGCGGCTGTTGGAAGACGGAGACTAAAAACGTTGTTGTTTGGGGTTGAATTACTCTGGATCCACTA
GTAACGGCCGCCAGTGTGCTGGAATTCTGCAGATATCCATCACACTGGCGGCCGCTCGAGCATGCATCTA
GAGGGCCCAATTCGCCCTATAGTGAGTCGTATTACAATTCACTGGCCGTCGTTTTACAACGTCGTGACTG
GGAAAACCCTGGCGTTACCCAACTTAATCGCCTTGCAGCACATCCCCCTTTCGCCAGCTGGCGTAATAGC
GAAGAGGCCCGCACCGATCGCCCTTCCCAACAGTTGCGCAGCCTATACGTACGGCAGTTTAAGGTTTACA
CCTATAAAAGAGAGAGCCGTTATCGTCTGTTTGTGGATGTACAGAGTGATATTATTGACACGCCGGGGCG
ACGGATGGTGATCCCCCTGGCCAGTGCACGTCTGCTGTCAGATAAAGTCTCCCGTGAACTTTACCCGGTG
GTGCATATCGGGGATGAAAGCTGGCGCATGATGACCACCGATATGGCCAGTGTGCCGGTCTCCGTTATCG
GGGAAGAAGTGGCTGATCTCAGCCACCGCGAAAATGACATCAAAAACGCCATTAACCTGATGTTCTGGGG
AATATAAATGTCAGGCATGAGATTATCAAAAAGGATCTTCACCTAGATCCTTTTCACGTAGAAAGCCAGT
CCGCAGAAACGGTGCTGACCCCGGATGAATGTCAGCTACTGGGCTATCTGGACAAGGGAAAACGCAAGCG
CAAAGAGAAAGCAGGTAGCTTGCAGTGGGCTTACATGGCGATAGCTAGACTGGGCGGTTTTATGGACAGC
AAGCGAACCGGAATTGCCAGCTGGGGCGCCCTCTGGTAAGGTTGGGAAGCCCTGCAAAGTAAACTGGATG
GCTTTCTCGCCGCCAAGGATCTGATGGCGCAGGGGATCAAGCTCTGATCAAGAGACAGGATGAGGATCGT
TTCGCATGATTGAACAAGATGGATTGCACGCAGGTTCTCCGGCCGCTTGGGTGGAGAGGCTATTCGGCTA
TGACTGGGCACAACAGACAATCGGCTGCTCTGATGCCGCCGTGTTCCGGCTGTCAGCGCAGGGGCGCCCG
GTTCTTTTTGTCAAGACCGACCTGTCCGGTGCCCTGAATGAACTGCAAGACGAGGCAGCGCGGCTATCGT
GGCTGGCCACGACGGGCGTTCCTTGCGCAGCTGTGCTCGACGTTGTCACTGAAGCGGGAAGGGACTGGCT
GCTATTGGGCGAAGTGCCGGGGCAGGATCTCCTGTCATCTCACCTTGCTCCTGCCGAGAAAGTATCCATC
ATGGCTGATGCAATGCGGCGGCTGCATACGCTTGATCCGGCTACCTGCCCATTCGACCACCAAGCGAAAC
ATCGCATCGAGCGAGCACGTACTCGGATGGAAGCCGGTCTTGTCGATCAGGATGATCTGGACGAAGAGCA
TCAGGGGCTCGCGCCAGCCGAACTGTTCGCCAGGCTCAAGGCGAGCATGCCCGACGGCGAGGATCTCGTC
GTGACCCATGGCGATGCCTGCTTGCCGAATATCATGGTGGAAAATGGCCGCTTTTCTGGATTCATCGACT
GTGGCCGGCTGGGTGTGGCGGACCGCTATCAGGACATAGCGTTGGCTACCCGTGATATTGCTGAAGAGCT
TGGCGGCGAATGGGCTGACCGCTTCCTCGTGCTTTACGGTATCGCCGCTCCCGATTCGCAGCGCATCGCC
TTCTATCGCCTTCTTGACGAGTTCTTCTGAATTATTAACGCTTACAATTTCCTGATGCGGTATTTTCTCC
TTACGCATCTGTGCGGTATTTCACACCGCATACAGGTGGCACTTTTCGGGGAAATGTGCGCGGAACCCCT
ATTTGTTTATTTTTCTAAATACATTCAAATATGTATCCGCTCATGAGACAATAACCCTGATAAATGCTTC
AATAATAGCACGTGAGGAGGGCCACCATGGCCAAGTTGACCAGTGCCGTTCCGGTGCTCACCGCGCGCGA
CGTCGCCGGAGCGGTCGAGTTCTGGACCGACCGGCTCGGGTTCTCCCGGGACTTCGTGGAGGACGACTTC
GCCGGTGTGGTCCGGGACGACGTGACCCTGTTCATCAGCGCGGTCCAGGACCAGGTGGTGCCGGACAACA
CCCTGGCCTGGGTGTGGGTGCGCGGCCTGGACGAGCTGTACGCCGAGTGGTCGGAGGTCGTGTCCACGAA
CTTCCGGGACGCCTCCGGGCCGGCCATGACCGAGATCGGCGAGCAGCCGTGGGGGCGGGAGTTCGCCCTG
CGCGACCCGGCCGGCAACTGCGTGCACTTCGTGGCCGAGGAGCAGGACTGACACGTGCTAAAACTTCATT
TTTAATTTAAAAGGATCTAGGTGAAGATCCTTTTTGATAATCTCATGACCAAAATCCCTTAACGTGAGTT
TTCGTTCCACTGAGCGTCAGACCCCGTAGAAAAGATCAAAGGATCTTCTTGAGATCCTTTTTTTCTGCGC
GTAATCTGCTGCTTGCAAACAAAAAAACCACCGCTACCAGCGGTGGTTTGTTTGCCGGATCAAGAGCTAC
CAACTCTTTTTCCGAAGGTAACTGGCTTCAGCAGAGCGCAGATACCAAATACTGTCCTTCTAGTGTAGCC
GTAGTTAGGCCACCACTTCAAGAACTCTGTAGCACCGCCTACATACCTCGCTCTGCTAATCCTGTTACCA
GTGGCTGCTGCCAGTGGCGATAAGTCGTGTCTTACCGGGTTGGACTCAAGACGATAGTTACCGGATAAGG
CGCAGCGGTCGGGCTGAACGGGGGGTTCGTGCACACAGCCCAGCTTGGAGCGAACGACCTACACCGAACT
GAGATACCTACAGCGTGAGCTATGAGAAAGCGCCACGCTTCCCGAAGGGAGAAAGGCGGACAGGTATCCG
GTAAGCGGCAGGGTCGGAACAGGAGAGCGCACGAGGGAGCTTCCAGGGGGAAACGCCTGGTATCTTTATA
GTCCTGTCGGGTTTCGCCACCTCTGACTTGAGCGTCGATTTTTGTGATGCTCGTCAGGGGGGCGGAGCCT
ATGGAAAAACGCCAGCAACGCGGCCTTTTTACGGTTCCTGGGCTTTTGCTGGCCTTTTGCTCACATGTTC
TTTCCTGCGTTATCCCCTGATTCTGTGGATAACCGTATTACCGCCTTTGAGTGAGCTGATACCGCTCGCC
GCAGCCGAACGACCGAGCGCAGCGAGTCAGTGAGCGAGGAAGCGGAAG
Features (pLannotate 1.2.2; 18 found; start..end, strand, type, name):
      2..94      +  CDS            lacI (fragment): lac repressor; lacI; The lac repressor binds to the lac operator to inhibit transcription in E. coli. This inhibition can be relieved by adding lactose or isopropyl-β-D-thiogalactopyranoside (IPTG).
    107..128     +  protein_bind   CAP binding site: CAP binding activates transcription in the presence of cAMP. E. coli catabolite activator protein
    143..173     +  promoter       lac promoter: promoter for the E. coli lac operon
    181..197     +  protein_bind   lac operator: The lac repressor binds to the lac operator to inhibit transcription in E. coli. This inhibition can be relieved by adding lactose or isopropyl-β-D-thiogalactopyranoside (IPTG). lac repressor encoded by lacI
    239..257     +  promoter       SP6 promoter: promoter for bacteriophage SP6 RNA polymerase
    332..949     +  CDS            tetR: TETR2_ECOLX - Experimental evidence at protein level: Swiss-Prot protein existence level 1. TetR is the repressor of the tetracycline resistance element; its N-terminal region forms a helix-turn-helix structure and binds DNA. Binding of tetracycline to TetR reduces the repressor affinity for the tetracycline resistance gene (tetA) promoter operator sites. From Escherichia coli.
    968..990     +  CDS            VP48 (fragment): 3 tandem repeats of the minimal activation domain of herpes simplex virus VP16 (Cheng et al., 2013)
   1040..1068    +  CDS            VP64 (fragment): tetrameric repeat of the minimal activation domain of herpes simplex virus VP16 (Beerli et al., 1998)
   1172..2197    +  CDS            cre: RECR_BPP1 - Experimental evidence at protein level: Swiss-Prot protein existence level 1. Catalyzes site-specific recombination between two 34-base- pair LOXP sites. Its role is to maintain the phage genome as a monomeric unit-copy plasmid in the lysogenic state. From Escherichia phage P1 (Bacteriophage P1).
   2326..2344    -  promoter       T7 promoter: promoter for bacteriophage T7 RNA polymerase
   2347..2494    +  CDS            lacZα (fragment): LacZα fragment of β-galactosidase; lacZ fragment
   2504..2807    +  CDS            ccdB (fragment): CcdB, a bacterial toxin that poisons DNA gyrase; ccdB; Plasmids containing the ccdB gene cannot be propagated in standard E. coli strains.
   2855..3124    +  CDS            tnpA (fragment): TN5P_ECOLX - Also known as tnp. Experimental evidence at protein level: Swiss-Prot protein existence level 1. Mediates transposition of transposon Tn5 by a 'cut and paste' mechanism. First, the monomeric transposase binds the 19 bp inverted DNA repeats flanking the transposon. Then, dimerization of the DNA- bound transposase creates a synaptic DNA complex. After nicking of the first DNA strand, excision of the transposon proceeds through a series of intermediates. The transposase then mediates the insertion of the transposon at a new site by strand transfer. The activity of the wild- type tran
   3156..3950    +  CDS            NeoR/KanR: aminoglycoside phosphotransferase from Tn5; aph(3')-II (or nptII); confers resistance to neomycin, kanamycin, and G418 (Geneticin®)
   3971..4022    -  misc_feature   bom (fragment): basis of mobility region from pBR322
   4049..4137    +  promoter       AmpR promoter (fragment): bla
   4157..4531    +  CDS            BleoR: antibiotic-binding protein; Sh ble from Streptoalloteichus hindustanus; confers resistance to bleomycin, phleomycin, and Zeocin™
   4669..5257    +  rep_origin     ori: high-copy-number ColE1/pMB1/pBR322/pUC origin of replication
