[The description below was written by a language model from this plasmid's Addgene catalogue record and pLannotate feature annotations shown in this document.]
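Description:
TOPO rtTA3-2A-Cre is a bacterial cloning plasmid of about 5.4 kb that serves as a part donor for the GMAP modular assembly platform, holding a bicistronic rtTA3-2A-Cre coding unit as a GMAP-compatible gene module rather than as a finished mammalian expression vector. It is built on a TOPO-type backbone (listed as TOPO 2-5) and replicates in E. coli from a high-copy ColE1/pUC-type origin. Selection is with kanamycin through the Tn5-derived NeoR/KanR gene. The feature table also shows a BleoR (Sh ble) cassette downstream of an AmpR promoter fragment. Remnants typical of this backbone family surround the cloning site: a lacI fragment, the CAP site, lac promoter and operator, flanking SP6 and T7 phage promoters, and lacZα and ccdB fragments, apparently remnants of a positive-selection cassette.

The 1,872 bp insert, introduced by Gibson cloning and codon optimized for mouse, sits downstream of the lac promoter, which is the only promoter the record assigns to it. No eukaryotic promoter or polyadenylation signal is annotated. The annotation resolves the insert into a tetR-derived DNA-binding domain followed by short repeats of the minimal VP16 activation domain, which together make up the reverse tetracycline transactivator rtTA3, and then the bacteriophage P1 Cre recombinase. The 2A peptide between them is not annotated separately, but it would let both proteins be produced from a single open reading frame by ribosomal skipping. Once transferred into a destination construct with suitable regulatory elements, the module would supply doxycycline-inducible transactivation together with loxP recombination from one transcript. The record itself states only that the plasmid is for generating the GMAP-compatible gene part.
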