Addgene plasmid #68448: TOPO rtTA3-2A-Cre
Purpose: TOPO construct expressing rtTA3-2A-Cre for generation of GMAP-compatible gene
Depositing lab: Tyler Jacks. Depositing organization: Massachusetts Institute of Technology. Publication: A Modular Assembly Platform for Rapid Generation of DNA Constructs. Akama-Garren EH, Joshi NS, Tammela T, Chang GP, Wagner BL, Lee DY, Rideout Iii WM, Papagiannakopoulos T, Xue W, Jacks T. Sci Rep. 2016 Feb 18;6:16836. doi: 10.1038/srep16836. PubMed 26887506.
Backbone
  Vector backbone: TOPO 2-5
  Backbone size w/o insert (bp): 3524
  Vector type: Bacterial Expression ; GMAP
Growth in bacteria
  Bacterial resistance: Kanamycin, 50 μg/mL
  Growth temperature: 37°C
  Growth strain: Stbl3
  Copy number: Unknown
Gene/Insert
  Gene/Insert name: rtTA3-2A-Cre
  Insert size (bp): 1872
  Mutation: Codon optimized for expression in mice
  Promoter: Plac
  Cloning method: Gibson Cloning
  Sequencing primers: 5′ CTAACTCGAACGCTAGCTGTGCGATCGTTT; 3′ AGAGTAATTCAACCCCAAACAACAACGTTT
Terms and licenses: Academic/Nonprofit Terms; Industry Terms: Not Available to Industry
How to cite: TOPO rtTA3-2A-Cre was a gift from Tyler Jacks (Addgene plasmid # 68448 ; http://n2t.net/addgene:68448 ; RRID:Addgene_68448)
