>Addgene plasmid #68448 | TOPO rtTA3-2A-Cre | addgene partial sequence | sequence record 123203 | Sp6 5'-ATTTAGGTGACACTATAG-3'
AGCTTGGTACCGAGCTCGGATCCTAACTCGAACGCTAGCTGTGCGATCGTTTACCATGAGTAGACTGGAC
AAGTCCAAGGTCATTAACGGAGCCCTGGAACTCCTGAACGGGGTGGGCATCGAGGGACTGACAACAAGAA
AGCTCGCCCAGAAGCTTGGAGTGGAGCAGCCTACACTCTACTGGCACGTCAAAAACAAGAGAGCCCTTCT
GGATGCACTCCCTATCGAAATGCTGGACAGACACCACACCCATTTTTGTCCTCTTGAAGGGGAGTCATGG
CAGGACTTCCTTCGCAACAACGCCAAATCATATCGCTGTGCACTTCTGAGTCATAGAGATGGCGCCAAAG
TGCATCTGGGCACGCGCCCCACCGAGAAACAGTATGAAACACTGGAGAACCAGCTGGCCTTTCTCTGTCA
ACAAGGATTCAGTCTTGAGAATGCTCTGTATGCCCTGTCCGCCGTGGGGCATTTCACACTGGGATGCGTC
CTGGAAGAGCAAGAACATCAGGTTGCCAAAGAGGAAAGGGAGACCCCCACTACAGATTCCATGCCCCCAC
TTTTGCGGCAGGCAATCGAACTGTTCGATAGACAGGGTGCTGAGCCCGCCTTCCTGTTCGGATTGGAACT
TATAATATGTGGTCTGGAAAAACAGCTCAAGTGTGAAAGTGGTGGTCCAACCGATGCTTTGGACGATTTT
GACCTGGACATGCTGCCGGCCGACGCCCTCGATGATTTCGACCTTGACATGCTGCCTGCAGATGCATTGG
ATGACTTTGACCTGGACATGCTGCCTGGTGGCTCCGGAGCCAGAGAGGGACGAGGTTCTTTGCTGACTTG
CGGCGATGTGGAAGAAAACCCGGGGCCAGGCATGCCCAAGAAGAAGCGCAAAGTGTCTAACCTCCTGACA
GTGCACCAAAACCTCCCGGCACTGCCAGTGGATGCTACTTCTGACGAAGTGCGCAAAAATCTTATGGACA
TGTTCCGCGACCGGCAAGCTTTTAGCGAACATACTTGGAAGATGCTGTTGAGTGTCTGCCGCTCTTGGGC
CGCTTGGTGCAAACTCAACAACCGGAAGTGGTTTCCCGCTGAGCCTGAGGATGTTCGGGACTATCTCCTG
TACCTTCA
