>Addgene plasmid #68448 | TOPO rtTA3-2A-Cre | addgene partial sequence | sequence record 123213 | T7 5'-TAATACGACTCACTATAGGG-3'
GTGCAAACTCAACAACCGGAAGTGGTTTCCCGCTGAGCCTGAGGATGTTCGGGACTATCTCCTGTACCTT
CAAGCAAGAGGCCTCGCAGTGAAGACTATCCAACAGCACCTGGGCCAGCTGAACATGCTGCATCGGAGAA
GCGGATTGCCCCGACCCTCCGATAGCAATGCAGTTAGTTTGGTAATGAGGAGAATCAGGAAAGAAAATGT
GGATGCTGGAGAGAGGGCCAAACAGGCTTTGGCATTCGAAAGAACCGATTTCGACCAGGTCCGTAGCCTG
ATGGAGAACTCAGATAGGTGCCAAGATATAAGAAACCTGGCCTTTCTTGGCATCGCTTATAACACACTGC
TGCGCATTGCCGAGATCGCCCGCATCCGGGTGAAGGACATCAGCAGAACTGATGGCGGCAGGATGCTCAT
CCATATCGGCCGGACTAAAACACTGGTCTCCACCGCCGGGGTCGAGAAGGCTCTGAGCCTCGGCGTTACC
AAGCTCGTGGAAAGATGGATCAGCGTGTCTGGTGTGGCCGACGACCCAAACAACTACCTGTTTTGCCGAG
TGAGAAAAAATGGCGTGGCAGCCCCTTCTGCAACTTCTCAACTGAGTACTCGCGCACTCGAAGGGATCTT
TGAGGCTACTCACCGGCTGATCTACGGTGCTAAGGACGATAGCGGACAGCGGTATCTGGCCTGGTCCGGA
CACAGCGCACGAGTCGGCGCTGCCCGGGACATGGCTAGGGCTGGGGTGTCCATTCCCGAGATTATGCAAG
CTGGGGGCTGGACTAACGTTAATATCGTGATGAACTACATCAGAAATCTTGACTCCGAAACAGGCGCTAT
GGTGCGGCTGTTGGAAGACGGAGACTAAAAACGTTGTTGTTTGGGGTTGAATTACTCTGGATCCACTAGT
AACGGCCGCCAGTGTGCTGGAATTCTGCAGATATCCATCACACTGGCGGCCGCTCGAG
